Addgene plasmid #118062: hCMV-IE1:ELuc
Purpose: Transcriptional unit for constitutive expression of ELuc in mammalian cells
Depositing lab: Koen Venken. Depositing organization: Baylor College of Medicine. Publication: Examining multiple cellular pathways at once using multiplex hextuple luciferase assaying. Sarrion-Perdigones A, Chang L, Gonzalez Y, Gallego-Flores T, Young DW, Venken KJT. Nat Commun. 2019 Dec 13;10(1):5710. doi: 10.1038/s41467-019-13651-y. PubMed 31836712.
Backbone
  Vector backbone: ColE1 vector Alpha2
  Backbone manufacturer: Self made; Derived from pBluescriptSK
  Backbone size w/o insert (bp): 2327
  Modifications to backbone: Kanamycin Resistance
  Vector type: Mammalian Expression, Luciferase, Synthetic Biology ; Assembly of GB2.0 transcriptional units
Growth in bacteria
  Bacterial resistance: Kanamycin, 50 μg/mL
  Growth temperature: 37°C
  Growth strain: DH5alpha
  Copy number: High Copy
Gene/Insert
  Gene/Insert name: CMV:ELuc:bGH (alt name: Cytomegalovirus enhancer and promoter driving the expression of the ELuc Luciferase)
  Species: Synthetic
  Insert size (bp): 2517
  Cloning method: Restriction Enzyme; 5′ cloning site BsaI (destroyed during cloning); 3′ cloning site BsaI (destroyed during cloning)
  Sequencing primers: 5′ aat gag ctg att taa caa aaa ttt aac gcg; 3′ ctt ttt acg gtt cct ggc ctt ttg
Terms and licenses: Academic/Nonprofit Terms; Industry Terms: Not Available to Industry
Depositor comments: Insert can be released with BsmBI
How to cite: hCMV-IE1:ELuc was a gift from Koen Venken (Addgene plasmid # 118062 ; http://n2t.net/addgene:118062 ; RRID:Addgene_118062)
