[The description below was written by a language model from this plasmid's Addgene catalogue record and pLannotate feature annotations shown in this document.]
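Description:
hCMV-IE1:ELuc is a 4,844 bp mammalian expression and synthetic-biology plasmid that carries a single, self-contained transcriptional unit for constitutive production of the ELuc luciferase. It is built in a self-made "ColE1 vector Alpha2" backbone derived from pBluescriptSK and modified to carry kanamycin resistance, a GoldenBraid 2.0 (GB2.0) level vector for assembling transcriptional units. Propagation in E. coli relies on a high-copy ColE1/pUC-type origin. Selection uses an aph(3')-Ia kanamycin resistance gene that the annotation places downstream of a cat promoter. An f1 phage origin inherited from the pBluescript lineage is also present, along with a short tet promoter fragment that appears to be a backbone remnant.

The roughly 2.5 kb synthetic insert, CMV:ELuc:bGH, consists of the human cytomegalovirus immediate-early enhancer and promoter, the ELuc coding sequence, and the bovine growth hormone polyadenylation signal. The automated feature tables do not annotate the luciferase itself, but the unlabelled interval between the CMV promoter and the bGH poly(A) signal corresponds to where the record places it. The depositor and sequencing-derived records have the same length and feature order, differing only by a 15 nt offset in numbering. The unit was assembled through BsaI sites that were destroyed during cloning, and it can be released with BsmBI. This allows it to be combined with other transcriptional units in higher-order Golden Gate-style assemblies.

Strong, constitutive CMV-driven luciferase expression makes the plasmid suited to use as a constitutive reporter unit in mammalian cells. The associated work concerns multiplexed luciferase assays that monitor several cellular pathways at once.
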