Features (pLannotate 1.2.2; 8 found; start..end, strand, type, name):
     86..389     +  enhancer       CMV enhancer: human cytomegalovirus immediate early enhancer
    390..593     +  promoter       CMV promoter: human cytomegalovirus (CMV) immediate early promoter
   2310..2534    +  polyA_signal   bGH poly(A) signal: bovine growth hormone polyadenylation signal
   2654..3242    -  rep_origin     ori: high-copy-number ColE1/pMB1/pBR322/pUC origin of replication
   3357..3459    +  promoter       cat promoter: promoter of the E. coli cat gene encoding chloramphenicol acetyltransferase
   3460..4273    +  CDS            KanR (fragment): aminoglycoside phosphotransferase; aph(3')-Ia; confers resistance to kanamycin in bacteria or G418 (Geneticin®) in eukaryotes
   4361..4378    -  promoter       tet promoter (fragment): E. coli promoter for tetracycline efflux protein gene
   4389..4844    +  rep_origin     f1 ori (sequence partly withheld): f1 bacteriophage origin of replication; arrow indicates direction of (+) strand synthesis
>Addgene plasmid #118062 | hCMV-IE1:ELuc | depositor full sequence | sequence record 230546 | hCMV-IE1:ELuc sequence 4844 bps
TAACAAGCTTCGTCTCAGTCAGGAGTAGTTATTAATAGTAATCAATTACGGGGTCATTAGTTCATAGCCC
ATATATGGAGTTCCGCGTTACATAACTTACGGTAAATGGCCCGCCTGGCTGACCGCCCAACGACCCCCGC
CCATTGACGTCAATAATGACGTATGTTCCCATAGTAACGCCAATAGGGACTTTCCATTGACGTCAATGGG
TGGAGTATTTACGGTAAACTGCCCACTTGGCAGTACATCAAGTGTATCATATGCCAAGTACGCCCCCTAT
TGACGTCAATGACGGTAAATGGCCCGCCTGGCATTATGCCCAGTACATGACCTTATGGGACTTTCCTACT
TGGCAGTACATCTACGTATTAGTCATCGCTATTACCATGGTGATGCGGTTTTGGCAGTACATCAATGGGC
GTGGATAGCGGTTTGACTCACGGGGATTTCCAAGTCTCCACCCCATTGACGTCAATGGGAGTTTGTTTTG
GCACCAAAATCAACGGGACTTTCCAAAATGTCGTAACAACTCCGCCCCATTGACGCAAATGGGCGGTAGG
CGTGTACGGTGGGAGGTCTATATAAGCAGAGCTGGTTTAGTGAACCGTCAGATCAAGCTCAAATGATGAA
GAGAGAGAAGAATGTTGTGTATGGGCCCGAGCCTAAGCACCCGCTTGGGAATTTTACCGCTGGAGAGATG
CTCTACAACGCGCTTCACAAACATAGTCACATCCCGCAGGCGATCCTCGACGTGATGGGTAACGAAAGTC
TTAGTTATCAGGAATTCTTCGACACGACGGTCAAATTGGGGCAGAGTCTCCAGAATTGTGGCTATAAAAT
GAATGATGTTGTATCAATATGCGCTGAAAACAACAAAAGATTTTTCATTCCAATTATTAGTGCGTGGTAT
ATAGGCATGGTCGTTGCACCTGTAAACGAGGACTATATACCAGACGAACTGTGTAAGGTCACAGGAATTA
GTAAGCCAATACTTGTGTTCACCACGCGAAAGATACTTCCAAAGGTTTTGGAGGTTAAGGATAGAACAAA
TTATATCAAAAGAATCATAATTCTGGACTCTGAGGAAAACCTTCTCGGATGTGAATCCTTGCATAATTTT
ATGTCAAGATATAGCGATAACAATCTTCAGACCTTTAAACCACTGCATTACGATCCGGTCGACCAGGTTG
CAGCGATACTGTGTAGTAGTGGTACTACCGGGTTGCCTAAGGGCGTCATGCAGACCCACCGCAATATATG
TGTTCGGCTGACCCACGCCTCTGACCCGAGAGTTGGTACCCAACTCATTCCCGGAGTTAGTGTGCTGGCG
TATCTTCCCTTCTTTCACGCCTTTGGGTTTTCCATTAACTTGGGGTATTTTATGGTGGGGCTGCGCGTCG
TGATGCTTCGGAGGTTCAACCAAGAGGTTTTTTTGAAGGCGATTCAAGACTATGAAGTACGAAGTGTGAT
CAATGTCCCAAGTACAATCCTCTTTCTTTCTAAATCACCGTTGGTTGATAAGTATGATCTTTCTACCTTG
GCGGAACTTTGTTGTGGTGCGGCACCTCTTGCAAAAGAAGTAGCTGAAATCGCCGTAAAACGCCTTAATT
TGCCAGGCATACGGTGTGGTTACGGGTTGACTGAAAGCACATCCGCTAATATCCACACTCTTCACAACGA
ATTTAAATCCGGTTCATTGGGAAAAGTGACGCCCTACATGGCCGCTAAAATTATAGATCGAAACACCGGA
GAGGCGCTTGGCCCAAATCAAGTGGGAGAGTTGTGCATTTGGGGCCCCATGGTCACGAAAGGCTACGTGA
ATAATCCACAGGCCACCAAGGAGGCCATTGACGACGATGGTTGGCTTCACAGTGGTGATTTTGGCTACTA
TGATGAGGATGAATATTTTTACATTGTGGATAGATATAAAGAGCTGATCAAGTACAAGGGATATCAAGTG
GCTCCTGTCGAGTTGGAGGAGATTTTGCTCCAACATCCAGGGATCCGCGATGTGGCCGTAGTCGGTATCC
CCGACATAGAAGCAGGGGAACTTCCGGCCGGATTCGTTGTCAAGCAACCTGGGGCCCAACTGACGGCTAA
AGAAGTATATGATTTCCTTGCACAAAGAGTTAGCCACAGCAAGTATCTTCGAGGGGGTGTCAGATTCGTT
GACTCTATTCCGAGGAACGTCACGGGCAAAATCAGCCGAAAGGAACTCCGAGAAGCACTTATGGAGAAGG
CGGGTGGTGGATCTATGTACAAGACATCCGCCGCCAACGATGAGAACTATGCCCTGGCGGCTTGAGCTTC
TGTGCCTTCTAGTTGCCAGCCATCTGTTGTTTGCCCCTCCCCCGTGCCTTCCTTGACCCTGGAAGGTGCC
ACTCCCACTGTCCTTTCCTAATAAAATGAGGAAATTGCATCGCATTGTCTGAGTAGGTGTCATTCTATTC
TGGGGGGTGGGGTGGGGCAGGACAGCAAGGGGGAGGATTGGGAAGACAATAGCAGGCATGCTGGGGATGC
GGTGGGCTCTATGGCGCTTGAGACGAAGCTTGACACGGTTATCCACAGAATCAGGGGATAACGCAGGAAA
GAACATGTGAGCAAAAGGCCAGCAAAAGGCCAGGAACCGTAAAAAGGCCGCGTTGCTGGCGTTTTTCCAT
AGGCTCCGCCCCCCTGACGAGCATCACAAAAATCGACGCTCAAGTCAGAGGTGGCGAAACCCGACAGGAC
TATAAAGATACCAGGCGTTTCCCCCTGGAAGCTCCCTCGTGCGCTCTCCTGTTCCGACCCTGCCGCTTAC
CGGATACCTGTCCGCCTTTCTCCCTTCGGGAAGCGTGGCGCTTTCTCATAGCTCACGCTGTAGGTATCTC
AGTTCGGTGTAGGTCGTTCGCTCCAAGCTGGGCTGTGTGCACGAACCCCCCGTTCAGCCCGACCGCTGCG
CCTTATCCGGTAACTATCGTCTTGAGTCCAACCCGGTAAGACACGACTTATCGCCACTGGCAGCAGCCAC
TGGTAACAGGATTAGCAGAGCGAGGTATGTAGGCGGTGCTACAGAGTTCTTGAAGTGGTGGCCTAACTAC
GGCTACACTAGAAGAACAGTATTTGGTATCTGCGCTCTGCTGAAGCCAGTTACCTTCGGAAAAAGAGTTG
GTAGCTCTTGATCCGGCAAACAAACCACCGCTGGTAGCGGTGGTTTTTTTGTTTGCAAGCAGCAGATTAC
GCGCAGAAAAAAAGGATCTCAAGAAGATCCTTTGATCTTTTCTACGGGGTCTGACGCTCAGTGGAACGAA
AACTCACGTTAAGGGATTTTGGTCATGAGATTATCAAAAAGGATCTTCACCTAGATCCTTTTGTGATGAT
CGGCACGTAAGAGGTTCCAACTTTCACCATAATGAAATAAGATCACTACCGGGCGTATTTTTTGAGTTAT
CGAGATTTTCAGGAGCTAAGGAAGCTAAAATGAGCCATATTCAACGGGAAACGTCTTGCTCAAGGCCGCG
ATTAAATTCCAACATGGATGCTGATTTATATGGGTATAAATGGGCTCGCGATAATGTCGGGCAATCAGGT
GCGACAATCTACCGATTGTATGGGAAGCCCGATGCGCCAGAGTTGTTTCTGAAACATGGCAAAGGTAGCG
TTGCCAATGATGTTACAGATGAGATGGTCAGACTAAACTGGCTGACGGAATTTATGCCTCTTCCGACCAT
CAAGCATTTTATCCGTACTCCTGATGATGCATGGTTACTCACCACTGCGATCCCAGGGAAAACAGCATTC
CAGGTATTAGAAGAATATCCTGATTCAGGTGAAAATATTGTTGATGCGCTGGCAGTGTTCCTGCGCCGGT
TGCATTCGATTCCTGTTTGTAATTGTCCTTTTAACAGCGATCGCGTATTTCGACTCGCTCAGGCGCAATC
ACGAATGAATAACGGTTTGGTTGATGCGAGTGATTTTGATGACGAGCGTAATGGCTGGCCTGTTGAACAA
GTCTGGAAAGAAATGCATAAACTTTTGCCATTCTCACCGGATTCAGTCGTCACTCATGGTGATTTCTCAC
TTGATAACCTTATTTTTGACGAGGGGAAATTAATAGGTTGTATTGATGTTGGACGAGTCGGAATCGCAGA
CCGATACCAGGATCTTGCCATCCTATGGAACTGCCTCGGTGAGTTTTCTCCTTCATTACAGAAACGGCTT
TTTCAAAAATATGGTATTGATAATCCTGATATGAATAAATTGCAGTTTCATTTGATGCTCGATGAGTTTT
TCTGATTTTTTTTAAGGCAGTTATTGGTGCCCTTAAACGCCTGGTTGCTACGCCTGAATAAGTGATAATA
AGCGGATGAATGGCAGAAATTCGATGATAAGCTGTCAAACATGATGT
[125 nt withheld, positions 4388-4512]
C
[91 nt withheld, positions 4514-4604]
AGGGTGATGGTTCACGTAGTGGGCCAGCGCCCTGATAGACGGTTTTTCGCCCTTTGACGTTGGAGTCCAC
GTTCTTT
[37 nt withheld, positions 4682-4718]
ACCCTATCTCGGTCTATTCTTTTGATTTATAAGGGATTTTGCCGATTTCGGCCTATTGGTTAAAAAATGA
GCTGATTTAACAAAAATTTAACGCGAATTTTAACAAAATATTAACGCTTACAATTT
