Features (pLannotate 1.2.2; 8 found; start..end, strand, type, name):
     71..374     +  enhancer       CMV enhancer: human cytomegalovirus immediate early enhancer
    375..578     +  promoter       CMV promoter: human cytomegalovirus (CMV) immediate early promoter
   2295..2519    +  polyA_signal   bGH poly(A) signal: bovine growth hormone polyadenylation signal
   2639..3227    -  rep_origin     ori: high-copy-number ColE1/pMB1/pBR322/pUC origin of replication
   3342..3444    +  promoter       cat promoter: promoter of the E. coli cat gene encoding chloramphenicol acetyltransferase
   3445..4258    +  CDS            KanR (fragment): aminoglycoside phosphotransferase; aph(3')-Ia; confers resistance to kanamycin in bacteria or G418 (Geneticin®) in eukaryotes
   4346..4363    -  promoter       tet promoter (fragment): E. coli promoter for tetracycline efflux protein gene
   4374..4829    +  rep_origin     f1 ori (sequence partly withheld): f1 bacteriophage origin of replication; arrow indicates direction of (+) strand synthesis
>Addgene plasmid #118062 | hCMV-IE1:ELuc | addgene full sequence | sequence record 240491 | Addgene NGS Result
CAGTCAGGAGTAGTTATTAATAGTAATCAATTACGGGGTCATTAGTTCATAGCCCATATATGGAGTTCCG
CGTTACATAACTTACGGTAAATGGCCCGCCTGGCTGACCGCCCAACGACCCCCGCCCATTGACGTCAATA
ATGACGTATGTTCCCATAGTAACGCCAATAGGGACTTTCCATTGACGTCAATGGGTGGAGTATTTACGGT
AAACTGCCCACTTGGCAGTACATCAAGTGTATCATATGCCAAGTACGCCCCCTATTGACGTCAATGACGG
TAAATGGCCCGCCTGGCATTATGCCCAGTACATGACCTTATGGGACTTTCCTACTTGGCAGTACATCTAC
GTATTAGTCATCGCTATTACCATGGTGATGCGGTTTTGGCAGTACATCAATGGGCGTGGATAGCGGTTTG
ACTCACGGGGATTTCCAAGTCTCCACCCCATTGACGTCAATGGGAGTTTGTTTTGGCACCAAAATCAACG
GGACTTTCCAAAATGTCGTAACAACTCCGCCCCATTGACGCAAATGGGCGGTAGGCGTGTACGGTGGGAG
GTCTATATAAGCAGAGCTGGTTTAGTGAACCGTCAGATCAAGCTCAAATGATGAAGAGAGAGAAGAATGT
TGTGTATGGGCCCGAGCCTAAGCACCCGCTTGGGAATTTTACCGCTGGAGAGATGCTCTACAACGCGCTT
CACAAACATAGTCACATCCCGCAGGCGATCCTCGACGTGATGGGTAACGAAAGTCTTAGTTATCAGGAAT
TCTTCGACACGACGGTCAAATTGGGGCAGAGTCTCCAGAATTGTGGCTATAAAATGAATGATGTTGTATC
AATATGCGCTGAAAACAACAAAAGATTTTTCATTCCAATTATTAGTGCGTGGTATATAGGCATGGTCGTT
GCACCTGTAAACGAGGACTATATACCAGACGAACTGTGTAAGGTCACAGGAATTAGTAAGCCAATACTTG
TGTTCACCACGCGAAAGATACTTCCAAAGGTTTTGGAGGTTAAGGATAGAACAAATTATATCAAAAGAAT
CATAATTCTGGACTCTGAGGAAAACCTTCTCGGATGTGAATCCTTGCATAATTTTATGTCAAGATATAGC
GATAACAATCTTCAGACCTTTAAACCACTGCATTACGATCCGGTCGACCAGGTTGCAGCGATACTGTGTA
GTAGTGGTACTACCGGGTTGCCTAAGGGCGTCATGCAGACCCACCGCAATATATGTGTTCGGCTGACCCA
CGCCTCTGACCCGAGAGTTGGTACCCAACTCATTCCCGGAGTTAGTGTGCTGGCGTATCTTCCCTTCTTT
CACGCCTTTGGGTTTTCCATTAACTTGGGGTATTTTATGGTGGGGCTGCGCGTCGTGATGCTTCGGAGGT
TCAACCAAGAGGTTTTTTTGAAGGCGATTCAAGACTATGAAGTACGAAGTGTGATCAATGTCCCAAGTAC
AATCCTCTTTCTTTCTAAATCACCGTTGGTTGATAAGTATGATCTTTCTACCTTGGCGGAACTTTGTTGT
GGTGCGGCACCTCTTGCAAAAGAAGTAGCTGAAATCGCCGTAAAACGCCTTAATTTGCCAGGCATACGGT
GTGGTTACGGGTTGACTGAAAGCACATCCGCTAATATCCACACTCTTCACAACGAATTTAAATCCGGTTC
ATTGGGAAAAGTGACGCCCTACATGGCCGCTAAAATTATAGATCGAAACACCGGAGAGGCGCTTGGCCCA
AATCAAGTGGGAGAGTTGTGCATTTGGGGCCCCATGGTCACGAAAGGCTACGTGAATAATCCACAGGCCA
CCAAGGAGGCCATTGACGACGATGGTTGGCTTCACAGTGGTGATTTTGGCTACTATGATGAGGATGAATA
TTTTTACATTGTGGATAGATATAAAGAGCTGATCAAGTACAAGGGATATCAAGTGGCTCCTGTCGAGTTG
GAGGAGATTTTGCTCCAACATCCAGGGATCCGCGATGTGGCCGTAGTCGGTATCCCCGACATAGAAGCAG
GGGAACTTCCGGCCGGATTCGTTGTCAAGCAACCTGGGGCCCAACTGACGGCTAAAGAAGTATATGATTT
CCTTGCACAAAGAGTTAGCCACAGCAAGTATCTTCGAGGGGGTGTCAGATTCGTTGACTCTATTCCGAGG
AACGTCACGGGCAAAATCAGCCGAAAGGAACTCCGAGAAGCACTTATGGAGAAGGCGGGTGGTGGATCTA
TGTACAAGACATCCGCCGCCAACGATGAGAACTATGCCCTGGCGGCTTGAGCTTCTGTGCCTTCTAGTTG
CCAGCCATCTGTTGTTTGCCCCTCCCCCGTGCCTTCCTTGACCCTGGAAGGTGCCACTCCCACTGTCCTT
TCCTAATAAAATGAGGAAATTGCATCGCATTGTCTGAGTAGGTGTCATTCTATTCTGGGGGGTGGGGTGG
GGCAGGACAGCAAGGGGGAGGATTGGGAAGACAATAGCAGGCATGCTGGGGATGCGGTGGGCTCTATGGC
GCTTGAGACGAAGCTTGACACGGTTATCCACAGAATCAGGGGATAACGCAGGAAAGAACATGTGAGCAAA
AGGCCAGCAAAAGGCCAGGAACCGTAAAAAGGCCGCGTTGCTGGCGTTTTTCCATAGGCTCCGCCCCCCT
GACGAGCATCACAAAAATCGACGCTCAAGTCAGAGGTGGCGAAACCCGACAGGACTATAAAGATACCAGG
CGTTTCCCCCTGGAAGCTCCCTCGTGCGCTCTCCTGTTCCGACCCTGCCGCTTACCGGATACCTGTCCGC
CTTTCTCCCTTCGGGAAGCGTGGCGCTTTCTCATAGCTCACGCTGTAGGTATCTCAGTTCGGTGTAGGTC
GTTCGCTCCAAGCTGGGCTGTGTGCACGAACCCCCCGTTCAGCCCGACCGCTGCGCCTTATCCGGTAACT
ATCGTCTTGAGTCCAACCCGGTAAGACACGACTTATCGCCACTGGCAGCAGCCACTGGTAACAGGATTAG
CAGAGCGAGGTATGTAGGCGGTGCTACAGAGTTCTTGAAGTGGTGGCCTAACTACGGCTACACTAGAAGA
ACAGTATTTGGTATCTGCGCTCTGCTGAAGCCAGTTACCTTCGGAAAAAGAGTTGGTAGCTCTTGATCCG
GCAAACAAACCACCGCTGGTAGCGGTGGTTTTTTTGTTTGCAAGCAGCAGATTACGCGCAGAAAAAAAGG
ATCTCAAGAAGATCCTTTGATCTTTTCTACGGGGTCTGACGCTCAGTGGAACGAAAACTCACGTTAAGGG
ATTTTGGTCATGAGATTATCAAAAAGGATCTTCACCTAGATCCTTTTGTGATGATCGGCACGTAAGAGGT
TCCAACTTTCACCATAATGAAATAAGATCACTACCGGGCGTATTTTTTGAGTTATCGAGATTTTCAGGAG
CTAAGGAAGCTAAAATGAGCCATATTCAACGGGAAACGTCTTGCTCAAGGCCGCGATTAAATTCCAACAT
GGATGCTGATTTATATGGGTATAAATGGGCTCGCGATAATGTCGGGCAATCAGGTGCGACAATCTACCGA
TTGTATGGGAAGCCCGATGCGCCAGAGTTGTTTCTGAAACATGGCAAAGGTAGCGTTGCCAATGATGTTA
CAGATGAGATGGTCAGACTAAACTGGCTGACGGAATTTATGCCTCTTCCGACCATCAAGCATTTTATCCG
TACTCCTGATGATGCATGGTTACTCACCACTGCGATCCCAGGGAAAACAGCATTCCAGGTATTAGAAGAA
TATCCTGATTCAGGTGAAAATATTGTTGATGCGCTGGCAGTGTTCCTGCGCCGGTTGCATTCGATTCCTG
TTTGTAATTGTCCTTTTAACAGCGATCGCGTATTTCGACTCGCTCAGGCGCAATCACGAATGAATAACGG
TTTGGTTGATGCGAGTGATTTTGATGACGAGCGTAATGGCTGGCCTGTTGAACAAGTCTGGAAAGAAATG
CATAAACTTTTGCCATTCTCACCGGATTCAGTAGTCACTCATGGTGATTTCTCACTTGATAACCTTATTT
TTGACGAGGGGAAATTAATAGGTTGTATTGATGTTGGACGAGTCGGAATCGCAGACCGATACCAGGATCT
TGCCATCCTATGGAACTGCCTCGGTGAGTTTTCTCCTTCATTACAGAAACGGCTTTTTCAAAAATATGGT
ATTGATAATCCTGATATGAATAAATTGCAGTTTCATTTGATGCTCGATGAGTTTTTCTGATTTTTTTTAA
GGCAGTTATTGGTGCCCTTAAACGCCTGGTTGCTACGCCTGAATAAGTGATAATAAGCGGATGAATGGCA
GAAATTCGATGATAAGCTGTCAAACATGATGT
[125 nt withheld, positions 4373-4497]
C
[91 nt withheld, positions 4499-4589]
AGGGTGATGGTTCACGTAGTGGGCCAGCGCCCTGATAGACGGTTTTTCGCCCTTTGACGTTGGAGTCCAC
GTTCTTT
[37 nt withheld, positions 4667-4703]
ACCCTATCTCGGTCTATTCTTTTGATTTATAAGGGATTTTGCCGATTTCGGCCTATTGGTTAAAAAATGA
GCTGATTTAACAAAAATTTAACGCGAATTTTAACAAAATATTAACGCTTACAATTTTAACAAGCTTCGTC
T
